Addgene plasmid #143363: TFORF2326
Purpose: Lentiviral vector for overexpressing transcription factor ORFs with unique 24-bp barcodes. Barcodes facilitate identification of transcription factors in pooled screens.
Depositing lab: Feng Zhang. Depositing organization: Broad Institute. Publication: A transcription factor atlas of directed differentiation. Joung J, Ma S, Tay T, Geiger-Schuller KR, Kirchgatterer PC, Verdine VK, Guo B, Arias-Garcia MA, Allen WE, Singh A, Kuksenko O, Abudayyeh OO, Gootenberg JS, Fu Z, Macrae RK, Buenrostro JD, Regev A, Zhang F. Cell. 2023 Jan 5;186(1):209-229.e26. doi: 10.1016/j.cell.2022.11.026. PubMed 36608654.
Backbone
  Vector backbone: pLX_TRC317
  Backbone manufacturer: Broad Institute Genetic Perturbation Platform
  Backbone size w/o insert (bp): 8264
  Vector type: Mammalian Expression, Lentiviral
  Selectable markers: Puromycin
Growth in bacteria
  Bacterial resistance: Ampicillin, 100 μg/mL
  Growth temperature: 37°C
  Growth strain: NEB Stable
  Copy number: High Copy
Gene/Insert
  Gene/Insert name: ZNF735
  Species: H. sapiens (human)
  Insert size (bp): 1340
  Entrez Gene: ZNF735
  Promoter: EF1a
  Cloning method: Unknown
  Sequencing primers: 5′ GGGTGGAGACTGAAGTTAGGCCAG; 3′ CACATAGCGTAAAAGGAGCAACATAG
Terms and licenses: Academic/Nonprofit Terms; Industry Terms: Not Available to Industry
Depositor comments: NM_001159524,ENST00000429565 . The transcription factor ORF portion of this plasmid was synthesized by Genewiz. Please test multiple small colonies in case of plasmid recombination. To make this collection available in a timely manner, a portion of this collection was not fully sequenced by Addgene. If an Addgene verified full plasmid sequence is not available, please contact us prior to placing an order to request the full sequence.
How to cite: TFORF2326 was a gift from Feng Zhang (Addgene plasmid # 143363 ; http://n2t.net/addgene:143363 ; RRID:Addgene_143363)
