[The description below was written by a language model from this plasmid's Addgene catalogue record and pLannotate feature annotations shown in this document.]
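Description:
TFORF2326 is a third-generation-style, self-inactivating lentiviral expression plasmid built on the pLX_TRC317 backbone and carrying the human zinc-finger transcription factor ZNF735 as its open reading frame (about 1.3 kb). It belongs to a barcoded transcription factor ORF collection in which each clone pairs its ORF with a unique 24-bp barcode, so that the transcription factor present in a given cell can be identified by sequencing in pooled overexpression screens. In bacteria the plasmid is maintained through a high-copy ColE1/pUC origin and ampicillin resistance (AmpR), and it also contains an f1 origin. The depositor warns of possible recombination, as is common for LTR-containing vectors.

The viral cassette begins with an RSV promoter fused to a truncated HIV-1 5' LTR, which drives genomic RNA production in packaging cells. This is followed by the Ψ packaging signal with a partial gag sequence, the RRE for Rev-dependent export, and a cPPT/CTS element. An SV40 early promoter expresses puromycin N-acetyltransferase for selection of transduced mammalian cells. Downstream, the EF-1α promoter drives the ZNF735 ORF. The automated annotation labels only the first part of this region, calling it a fragment of ZNF679. That label most likely reflects similarity among related zinc-finger proteins rather than a different insert. The barcode itself is not annotated. A WPRE follows the ORF region to enhance transcript expression, and the ΔU3 3' LTR inactivates the viral promoter after integration. An SV40 poly(A) signal lies just beyond it. The short fragments annotated as U6, lacZα, lacI and small t antigen appear to be backbone remnants without a stated function.
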