Features (pLannotate 1.2.2; 31 found; start..end, strand, type, name):
      5..231     +  promoter       RSV promoter: Rous sarcoma virus enhancer/promoter
    232..412     +  LTR            5' LTR (truncated): truncated 5' long terminal repeat (LTR) from HIV-1
    459..584     +  misc_feature   HIV-1 Ψ: packaging signal of human immunodeficiency virus type 1
    568..931     +  CDS            HIV-1 gag (fragment): gag protein from human immunodeficiency virus 1; gag
   1077..1310    +  misc_feature   RRE: The Rev response element (RRE) of HIV-1 allows for Rev-dependent mRNA export from the nucleus to the cytoplasm.
   1687..1713    +  CDS            Rev (fragment): human immunodeficiency virus 1 (HIV-1) Rev protein; rev; enhances nuclear export of unspliced and incompletely spliced viral mRNAs
   1720..1743    +  promoter       SV40 promoter (fragment): SV40 early promoter
   1744..1815    +  promoter       SV40 promoter (fragment): SV40 enhancer and early promoter
   1839..1974    +  rep_origin     SV40 ori: SV40 origin of replication
   2020..2616    +  CDS            PuroR (fragment): puromycin N-acetyltransferase; pac from Streptomyces; confers resistance to puromycin
   2665..2782    +  misc_feature   cPPT/CTS: central polypurine tract and central termination sequence of HIV-1
   2847..2913    +  CDS            small t antigen (fragment): SV40 (simian virus 40) small t antigen
   2920..4098    +  promoter       EF-1α promoter: strong constitutive promoter for human elongation factor EF-1α
   4115..4687    +  CDS            ZNF679 (fragment): ZN679_HUMAN - Experimental evidence at protein level: Swiss-Prot protein existence level 1. May be involved in transcriptional regulation. From Homo sapiens (Human).
   5366..5419    +  promoter       U6 promoter (fragment): RNA polymerase III promoter for human U6 snRNA
   5461..6049    +  misc_feature   WPRE: woodchuck hepatitis virus posttranscriptional regulatory element
   6100..6119    +  misc_feature   cPPT/CTS (fragment): central polypurine tract and central termination sequence of HIV-1
   6121..6354    +  LTR            3' LTR (ΔU3): self-inactivating 3' long terminal repeat (LTR) from HIV-1
   6432..6553    +  polyA_signal   SV40 poly(A) signal: SV40 polyadenylation signal
   6593..6728    +  rep_origin     SV40 ori: SV40 origin of replication
   6749..6767    -  promoter       T7 promoter: promoter for bacteriophage T7 RNA polymerase
   6775..6930    +  CDS            lacZα (fragment): LacZα fragment of β-galactosidase; lacZ fragment
   6935..7363    +  rep_origin     f1 ori (sequence partly withheld): f1 bacteriophage origin of replication; arrow indicates direction of (+) strand synthesis
   7416..7520    +  promoter       AmpR promoter: bla
   7521..8381    +  CDS            AmpR: β-lactamase; bla; confers resistance to ampicillin, carbenicillin, and related antibiotics
   8552..9140    +  rep_origin     ori: high-copy-number ColE1/pMB1/pBR322/pUC origin of replication
   9323..9415    +  CDS            lacI (fragment): lac repressor; lacI; The lac repressor binds to the lac operator to inhibit transcription in E. coli. This inhibition can be relieved by adding lactose or isopropyl-β-D-thiogalactopyranoside (IPTG).
   9428..9449    +  protein_bind   CAP binding site: CAP binding activates transcription in the presence of cAMP. E. coli catabolite activator protein
   9464..9494    +  promoter       lac promoter: promoter for the E. coli lac operon
   9502..9518    +  protein_bind   lac operator: The lac repressor binds to the lac operator to inhibit transcription in E. coli. This inhibition can be relieved by adding lactose or isopropyl-β-D-thiogalactopyranoside (IPTG). lac repressor encoded by lacI
   9563..9581    +  promoter       T3 promoter: promoter for bacteriophage T3 RNA polymerase
>Addgene plasmid #143363 | TFORF2326 | addgene full sequence | sequence record 400314 | Addgene NGS Result
TTAATGTAGTCTTATGCAATACTCTTGTAGTCTTGCAACATGGTAACGATGAGTTAGCAACATGCCTTAC
AAGGAGAGAAAAAGCACCGTGCATGCCGATTGGTGGAAGTAAGGTGGTACGATCGTGCCTTATTAGGAAG
GCAACAGACGGGTCTGACATGGATTGGACGAACCACTGAATTGCCGCATTGCAGAGATATTGTATTTAAG
TGCCTAGCTCGATACATAAACGGGTCTCTCTGGTTAGACCAGATCTGAGCCTGGGAGCTCTCTGGCTAAC
TAGGGAACCCACTGCTTAAGCCTCAATAAAGCTTGCCTTGAGTGCTTCAAGTAGTGTGTGCCCGTCTGTT
GTGTGACTCTGGTAACTAGAGATCCCTCAGACCCTTTTAGTCAGTGTGGAAAATCTCTAGCAGTGGCGCC
CGAACAGGGACTTGAAAGCGAAAGGGAAACCAGAGGAGCTCTCTCGACGCAGGACTCGGCTTGCTGAAGC
GCGCACGGCAAGAGGCGAGGGGCGGCGACTGGTGAGTACGCCAAAAATTTTGACTAGCGGAGGCTAGAAG
GAGAGAGATGGGTGCGAGAGCGTCAGTATTAAGCGGGGGAGAATTAGATCGCGATGGGAAAAAATTCGGT
TAAGGCCAGGGGGAAAGAAAAAATATAAATTAAAACATATAGTATGGGCAAGCAGGGAGCTAGAACGATT
CGCAGTTAATCCTGGCCTGTTAGAAACATCAGAAGGCTGTAGACAAATACTGGGACAGCTACAACCATCC
CTTCAGACAGGATCAGAAGAACTTAGATCATTATATAATACAGTAGCAACCCTCTATTGTGTGCATCAAA
GGATAGAGATAAAAGACACCAAGGAAGCTTTAGACAAGATAGAGGAAGAGCAAAACAAAAGTAAGACCAC
CGCACAGCAAGCGGCCGCTGATCTTCAGACCTGGAGGAGGAGATATGAGGGACAATTGGAGAAGTGAATT
ATATAAATATAAAGTAGTAAAAATTGAACCATTAGGAGTAGCACCCACCAAGGCAAAGAGAAGAGTGGTG
CAGAGAGAAAAAAGAGCAGTGGGAATAGGAGCTTTGTTCCTTGGGTTCTTGGGAGCAGCAGGAAGCACTA
TGGGCGCAGCGTCAATGACGCTGACGGTACAGGCCAGACAATTATTGTCTGGTATAGTGCAGCAGCAGAA
CAATTTGCTGAGGGCTATTGAGGCGCAACAGCATCTGTTGCAACTCACAGTCTGGGGCATCAAGCAGCTC
CAGGCAAGAATCCTGGCTGTGGAAAGATACCTAAAGGATCAACAGCTCCTGGGGATTTGGGGTTGCTCTG
GAAAACTCATTTGCACCACTGCTGTGCCTTGGAATGCTAGTTGGAGTAATAAATCTCTGGAACAGATTTG
GAATCACACGACCTGGATGGAGTGGGACAGAGAAATTAACAATTACACAAGCTTAATACACTCCTTAATT
GAAGAATCGCAAAACCAGCAAGAAAAGAATGAACAAGAATTATTGGAATTAGATAAATGGGCAAGTTTGT
GGAATTGGTTTAACATAACAAATTGGCTGTGGTATATAAAATTATTCATAATGATAGTAGGAGGCTTGGT
AGGTTTAAGAATAGTTTTTGCTGTACTTTCTATAGTGAATAGAGTTAGGCAGGGATATTCACCATTATCG
TTTCAGACCCACCTCCCAACCCCGAGGGGACCCATGCATTGCATCTCAATTAGTCAGCAACCAGGTGTGG
AAAGTCCCCAGGCTCCCCAGCAGGCAGAAGTATGCAAAGCATGCGTCTCAATTAGTCAGCAACCATAGTC
CCGCCCCTAACTCCGCCCATCCCGCCCCTAACTCCGCCCAGTTCCGCCCATTCTCCGCCCCATGGCTGAC
TAATTTTTTTTATTTATGCAGAGGCCGAGGCCGCCTCGGCCTCTGAGCTATTCCAGAAGTAGTGAGGAGG
CTTTTTTGGAGGCCTAGGCTTTTGCAAAAAGCTTTCTAGAGGTACCACCGGAGCTTACCATGACCGAGTA
CAAGCCCACGGTGCGCCTCGCCACCCGCGACGACGTCCCCAGGGCCGTACGCACCCTCGCCGCCGCGTTC
GCCGACTACCCCGCCACGCGCCACACCGTCGATCCGGACCGCCACATCGAGCGGGTCACCGAGCTGCAAG
AACTCTTCCTCACGCGCGTCGGGCTCGACATCGGCAAGGTGTGGGTCGCGGACGACGGCGCCGCCGTGGC
GGTCTGGACCACGCCGGAGAGCGTCGAAGCGGGGGCGGTGTTCGCCGAGATCGGCCCGCGCATGGCCGAG
TTGAGCGGTTCCCGGCTGGCCGCGCAGCAACAGATGGAAGGCCTCCTGGCGCCGCACCGGCCCAAGGAGC
CCGCGTGGTTCCTGGCCACCGTCGGCGTCTCGCCCGACCACCAGGGCAAGGGTCTGGGCAGCGCCGTCGT
GCTCCCCGGAGTGGAGGCGGCCGAGCGCGCCGGGGTGCCCGCCTTCCTGGAGACCTCCGCGCCCCGCAAC
CTCCCCTTCTACGAGCGGCTCGGCTTCACCGTCACCGCCGACGTCGAGGTGCCCGAAGGACCGCGCACCT
GGTGCATGACCCGCAAGCCCGGTGCCAGTTAACGAATTCTAGATCTTGAGACAAATGGCAGTATTCATCC
ACAATTTTAAAAGAAAAGGGGGGATTGGGGGGTACAGTGCAGGGGAAAGAATAGTAGACATAATAGCAAC
AGACATACAAACTAAAGAATTACAAAAACAAATTACAAAAATTCAAAATTTTCGGGTTTATTACAGGGAC
AGCAGAGATCCACTTTGGCGCCGGCTCGAGGCCTGCAGGTGCAAAGATGGATAAAGTTTTAAACAGAGAG
GAATCTTTGCAGCTAATGGACCTTCTAGGTCTTGAAAGGAGTGGGAATTGGCTCCGGTGCCCGTCAGTGG
GCAGAGCGCACATCGCCCACAGTCCCCGAGAAGTTGGGGGGAGGGGTCGGCAATTGAACCGGTGCCTAGA
GAAGGTGGCGCGGGGTAAACTGGGAAAGTGATGTCGTGTACTGGCTCCGCCTTTTTCCCGAGGGTGGGGG
AGAACCGTATATAAGTGCAGTAGTCGCCGTGAACGTTCTTTTTCGCAACGGGTTTGCCGCCAGAACACAG
GTAAGTGCCGTGTGTGGTTCCCGCGGGCCTGGCCTCTTTACGGGTTATGGCCCTTGCGTGCCTTGAATTA
CTTCCACCTGGCTGCAGTACGTGATTCTTGATCCCGAGCTTCGGGTTGGAAGTGGGTGGGAGAGTTCGAG
GCCTTGCGCTTAAGGAGCCCCTTCGCCTCGTGCTTGAGTTGAGGCCTGGCCTGGGCGCTGGGGCCGCCGC
GTGCGAATCTGGTGGCACCTTCGCGCCTGTCTCGCTGCTTTCGATAAGTCTCTAGCCATTTAAAATTTTT
GATGACCTGCTGCGACGCTTTTTTTCTGGCAAGATAGTCTTGTAAATGCGGGCCAAGATCTGCACACTGG
TATTTCGGTTTTTGGGGCCGCGGGCGGCGACGGGGCCCGTGCGTCCCAGCGCACATGTTCGGCGAGGCGG
GGCCTGCGAGCGCGGCCACCGAGAATCGGACGGGGGTAGTCTCAAGCTGGCCGGCCTGCTCTGGTGCCTG
GCCTCGCGCCGCCGTGTATCGCCCCGCCCTGGGCGGCAAGGCTGGCCCGGTCGGCACCAGTTGCGTGAGC
GGAAAGATGGCCGCTTCCCGGCCCTGCTGCAGGGAGCTCAAAATGGAGGACGCGGCGCTCGGGAGAGCGG
GCGGGTGAGTCACCCACACAAAGGAAAAGGGCCTTTCCGTCCTCAGCCGTCGCTTCATGTGACTCCACGG
AGTACCGGGCGCCGTCCAGGCACCTCGATTAGTTCTCGAGCTTTTGGAGTACGTCGTCTTTAGGTTGGGG
GGAGGGGTTTTATGCGATGGAGTTTCCCCACACTGAGTGGGTGGAGACTGAAGTTAGGCCAGCTTGGCAC
TTGATGTAATTCTCCTTGGAATTTGCCCTTTTTGAGTTTGGATCTTGGTTCATTCTCAAGCCTCAGACAG
TGGTTCAAAGTTTTTTTCTTCCATTTCAGGTGTCGTGAGGCTAGCACCGCCACCATGGCTAAAAGACCGG
GACCCCCTGGAAGCCGAGAAATGGGACTGTTGACATTCAGAGACATAGCTATAGAATTCTCTCTGGCGGA
GTGGCAATGCCTGGATCATGCTCAGCAGAATTTATATAGAGATGTGATGTTAGAGAACTACAGAAACCTG
TTCTCCCTGGGTATGACTGTCTCTAAGCCAGACTTGATCGCCTGTCTGGAGCAAAATAAAGAGCCCCAGA
ATATAAAGAGAAATGAGATGGCAGCCAAACACCCAGTTACATGTTCTCATTTCAACCAAGACCTTCAGCC
AGAGCAGAGCATAAAAGATTCACTCCAAAAAGTAATACCAAGAACATATGGAAAATGTGGACATGAGAAT
TTACAATTAAAAAAATGTTGTAAAAGAGTAGATGAGTGTGAGGTGCACAAAGGAGGTTATAATGACCTTA
ACCAATGTTTGTCAAATACCCAAAACAAAATATTTCAGACTCATAAATGTGTCAAAGTCTTCAGTAAATT
TTCAAATTCCAATAGACACAATGCAAGATATACTGGAAAGAAACATTTGAAATGTAAAAAATATGGCAAA
TCATTTTGCATGTTTTCACACCTAAATCAACATCAGATAATTCATACTAAGGAGAAGTCCTACAAATGTG
AAGAATGTGGCAAATCCTTTAACCACTCCTCAAGCGGTACTACACATAAAAGAATTCTTACTGGAGAGAA
ACCCTACAGATGTGAGGAATGTGGCAAAGCCTTTAGGTGGCCCTCAAACCTTACTAGACATAAGAGAATT
CACACTGGAGAGAAACCCTACGCATGTGAAGAATGTGGCCAAGCCTTTAGGCGCTCCTCAACACTTACTA
ACCACAAGAGAATTCATACTGGAGAGAGACCCTACAAATGTGAAGAATGTGGCAAAGCCTTTAGCGTATC
CTCAGCCCTCATTTACCACAAGAGAATTCATACTGGAGAGAAACCCTACACATGTGAAGAATGTGGCAAA
GCCTTTAACTGCTCCTCGACTCTTAAGACACATAAGATAATTCATACTGGAGAGAAACCCTACACATGTG
AAGAATGTGGCAGAACCTTTAACTGCTCCTCAACTGTAAAGGCACATAAGAGAATTCATACTGGAGAGAA
ACCATACAAATGTGAAGAATGTGACAAAGCTTTTAAGTGGCATTCAAGTCTTGCTAAACATAAGATAATT
CACACTGGAGAGAAACCCTACAAATGTAAATAGTAATGAACTAGTCCGTAACTTGAAAGTATTTCGATTT
CTTGGCTTTATATATCTTGTGGAAAGGACGAACAGTCCACATTATTCCATTAAGGACGCGTTAAGTCGAC
AATCAACCTCTGGATTACAAAATTTGTGAAAGATTGACTGGTATTCTTAACTATGTTGCTCCTTTTACGC
TATGTGGATACGCTGCTTTAATGCCTTTGTATCATGCTATTGCTTCCCGTATGGCTTTCATTTTCTCCTC
CTTGTATAAATCCTGGTTGCTGTCTCTTTATGAGGAGTTGTGGCCCGTTGTCAGGCAACGTGGCGTGGTG
TGCACTGTGTTTGCTGACGCAACCCCCACTGGTTGGGGCATTGCCACCACCTGTCAGCTCCTTTCCGGGA
CTTTCGCTTTCCCCCTCCCTATTGCCACGGCGGAACTCATCGCCGCCTGCCTTGCCCGCTGCTGGACAGG
GGCTCGGCTGTTGGGCACTGACAATTCCGTGGTGTTGTCGGGGAAATCATCGTCCTTTCCTTGGCTGCTC
GCCTGTGTTGCCACCTGGATTCTGCGCGGGACGTCCTTCTGCTACGTCCCTTCGGCCCTCAATCCAGCGG
ACCTTCCTTCCCGCGGCCTGCTGCCGGCTCTGCGGCCTCTTCCGCGTCTTCGCCTTCGCCCTCAGACGAG
TCGGATCTCCCTTTGGGCCGCCTCCCCGCGTCGACTTTAAGACCAATGACTTACAAGGCAGCTGTAGATC
TTAGCCACTTTTTAAAAGAAAAGGGGGGACTGGAAGGGCTAATTCACTCCCAACGAAGACAAGATCTGCT
TTTTGCTTGTACTGGGTCTCTCTGGTTAGACCAGATCTGAGCCTGGGAGCTCTCTGGCTAACTAGGGAAC
CCACTGCTTAAGCCTCAATAAAGCTTGCCTTGAGTGCTTCAAGTAGTGTGTGCCCGTCTGTTGTGTGACT
CTGGTAACTAGAGATCCCTCAGACCCTTTTAGTCAGTGTGGAAAATCTCTAGCAGTACGTATAGTAGTTC
ATGTCATCTTATTATTCAGTATTTATAACTTGCAAAGAAATGAATATCAGAGAGTGAGAGGAACTTGTTT
ATTGCAGCTTATAATGGTTACAAATAAAGCAATAGCATCACAAATTTCACAAATAAAGCATTTTTTTCAC
TGCATTCTAGTTGTGGTTTGTCCAAACTCATCAATGTATCTTATCATGTCTGGCTCTAGCTATCCCGCCC
CTAACTCCGCCCATCCCGCCCCTAACTCCGCCCAGTTCCGCCCATTCTCCGCCCCATGGCTGACTAATTT
TTTTTATTTATGCAGAGGCCGAGGCCGCCTCGGCCTCTGAGCTATTCCAGAAGTAGTGAGGAGGCTTTTT
TGGAGGCCTAGGGACGTACCCAATTCGCCCTATAGTGAGTCGTATTACGCGCGCTCACTGGCCGTCGTTT
TACAACGTCGTGACTGGGAAAACCCTGGCGTTACCCAACTTAATCGCCTTGCAGCACATCCCCCTTTCGC
CAGCTGGCGTAATAGCGAAGAGGCCCGCACCGATCGCCCTTCCCAACAGTTGCGCAGCCTGAATGGCGAA
TGGG
[124 nt withheld, positions 6935-7058]
C
[91 nt withheld, positions 7060-7150]
A
[49 nt withheld, positions 7152-7200]
CCTTTGACGTTGGAGTCCACGTTCTTT
[37 nt withheld, positions 7228-7264]
ACCCTATCTCGGTCTATTCTTTTGATTTATAAGGGATTTTGCCGATTTCGGCCTATTGGTTAAAAAATGA
GCTGATTTAACAAAAATTTAACGCGAATTTTAACAAAATATTAACGCTTACAATTTAGGTGGCACTTTTC
GGGGAAATGTGCGCGGAACCCCTATTTGTTTATTTTTCTAAATACATTCAAATATGTATCCGCTCATGAG
ACAATAACCCTGATAAATGCTTCAATAATATTGAAAAAGGAAGAGTATGAGTATTCAACATTTCCGTGTC
GCCCTTATTCCCTTTTTTGCGGCATTTTGCCTTCCTGTTTTTGCTCACCCAGAAACGCTGGTGAAAGTAA
AAGATGCTGAAGATCAGTTGGGTGCACGAGTGGGTTACATCGAACTGGATCTCAACAGCGGTAAGATCCT
TGAGAGTTTTCGCCCCGAAGAACGTTTTCCAATGATGAGCACTTTTAAAGTTCTGCTATGTGGCGCGGTA
TTATCCCGTATTGACGCCGGGCAAGAGCAACTCGGTCGCCGCATACACTATTCTCAGAATGACTTGGTTG
AGTACTCACCAGTCACAGAAAAGCATCTTACGGATGGCATGACAGTAAGAGAATTATGCAGTGCTGCCAT
AACCATGAGTGATAACACTGCGGCCAACTTACTTCTGACAACGATCGGAGGACCGAAGGAGCTAACCGCT
TTTTTGCACAACATGGGGGATCATGTAACTCGCCTTGATCGTTGGGAACCGGAGCTGAATGAAGCCATAC
CAAACGACGAGCGTGACACCACGATGCCTGTAGCAATGGCAACAACGTTGCGCAAACTATTAACTGGCGA
ACTACTTACTCTAGCTTCCCGGCAACAATTAATAGACTGGATGGAGGCGGATAAAGTTGCAGGACCACTT
CTGCGCTCGGCCCTTCCGGCTGGCTGGTTTATTGCTGATAAATCTGGAGCCGGTGAGCGTGGGTCTCGCG
GTATCATTGCAGCACTGGGGCCAGATGGTAAGCCCTCCCGTATCGTAGTTATCTACACGACGGGGAGTCA
GGCAACTATGGATGAACGAAATAGACAGATCGCTGAGATAGGTGCCTCACTGATTAAGCATTGGTAACTG
TCAGACCAAGTTTACTCATATATACTTTAGATTGATTTAAAACTTCATTTTTAATTTAAAAGGATCTAGG
TGAAGATCCTTTTTGATAATCTCATGACCAAAATCCCTTAACGTGAGTTTTCGTTCCACTGAGCGTCAGA
CCCCGTAGAAAAGATCAAAGGATCTTCTTGAGATCCTTTTTTTCTGCGCGTAATCTGCTGCTTGCAAACA
AAAAAACCACCGCTACCAGCGGTGGTTTGTTTGCCGGATCAAGAGCTACCAACTCTTTTTCCGAAGGTAA
CTGGCTTCAGCAGAGCGCAGATACCAAATACTGTTCTTCTAGTGTAGCCGTAGTTAGGCCACCACTTCAA
GAACTCTGTAGCACCGCCTACATACCTCGCTCTGCTAATCCTGTTACCAGTGGCTGCTGCCAGTGGCGAT
AAGTCGTGTCTTACCGGGTTGGACTCAAGACGATAGTTACCGGATAAGGCGCAGCGGTCGGGCTGAACGG
GGGGTTCGTGCACACAGCCCAGCTTGGAGCGAACGACCTACACCGAACTGAGATACCTACAGCGTGAGCT
ATGAGAAAGCGCCACGCTTCCCGAAGGGAGAAAGGCGGACAGGTATCCGGTAAGCGGCAGGGTCGGAACA
GGAGAGCGCACGAGGGAGCTTCCAGGGGGAAACGCCTGGTATCTTTATAGTCCTGTCGGGTTTCGCCACC
TCTGACTTGAGCGTCGATTTTTGTGATGCTCGTCAGGGGGGCGGAGCCTATGGAAAAACGCCAGCAACGC
GGCCTTTTTACGGTTCCTGGCCTTTTGCTGGCCTTTTGCTCACATGTTCTTTCCTGCGTTATCCCCTGAT
TCTGTGGATAACCGTATTACCGCCTTTGAGTGAGCTGATACCGCTCGCCGCAGCCGAACGACCGAGCGCA
GCGAGTCAGTGAGCGAGGAAGCGGAAGAGCGCCCAATACGCAAACCGCCTCTCCCCGCGCGTTGGCCGAT
TCATTAATGCAGCTGGCACGACAGGTTTCCCGACTGGAAAGCGGGCAGTGAGCGCAACGCAATTAATGTG
AGTTAGCTCACTCATTAGGCACCCCAGGCTTTACACTTTATGCTTCCGGCTCGTATGTTGTGTGGAATTG
TGAGCGGATAACAATTTCACACAGGAAACAGCTATGACCATGATTACGCCAAGCGCGCAATTAACCCTCA
CTAAAGGGAACAAAAGCTGGAGCTGCAAGC
