>Addgene plasmid #143363 | TFORF2326 | depositor partial sequence | sequence record 282227 | Insert
ACCGCCACCATGGCTAAAAGACCGGGACCCCCTGGAAGCCGAGAAATGGGACTGTTGACATTCAGAGACA
TAGCTATAGAATTCTCTCTGGCGGAGTGGCAATGCCTGGATCATGCTCAGCAGAATTTATATAGAGATGT
GATGTTAGAGAACTACAGAAACCTGTTCTCCCTGGGTATGACTGTCTCTAAGCCAGACTTGATCGCCTGT
CTGGAGCAAAATAAAGAGCCCCAGAATATAAAGAGAAATGAGATGGCAGCCAAACACCCAGTTACATGTT
CTCATTTCAACCAAGACCTTCAGCCAGAGCAGAGCATAAAAGATTCACTCCAAAAAGTAATACCAAGAAC
ATATGGAAAATGTGGACATGAGAATTTACAATTAAAAAAATGTTGTAAAAGAGTAGATGAGTGTGAGGTG
CACAAAGGAGGTTATAATGACCTTAACCAATGTTTGTCAAATACCCAAAACAAAATATTTCAGACTCATA
AATGTGTCAAAGTCTTCAGTAAATTTTCAAATTCCAATAGACACAATGCAAGATATACTGGAAAGAAACA
TTTGAAATGTAAAAAATATGGCAAATCATTTTGCATGTTTTCACACCTAAATCAACATCAGATAATTCAT
ACTAAGGAGAAGTCCTACAAATGTGAAGAATGTGGCAAATCCTTTAACCACTCCTCAAGCGGTACTACAC
ATAAAAGAATTCTTACTGGAGAGAAACCCTACAGATGTGAGGAATGTGGCAAAGCCTTTAGGTGGCCCTC
AAACCTTACTAGACATAAGAGAATTCACACTGGAGAGAAACCCTACGCATGTGAAGAATGTGGCCAAGCC
TTTAGGCGCTCCTCAACACTTACTAACCACAAGAGAATTCATACTGGAGAGAGACCCTACAAATGTGAAG
AATGTGGCAAAGCCTTTAGCGTATCCTCAGCCCTCATTTACCACAAGAGAATTCATACTGGAGAGAAACC
CTACACATGTGAAGAATGTGGCAAAGCCTTTAACTGCTCCTCGACTCTTAAGACACATAAGATAATTCAT
ACTGGAGAGAAACCCTACACATGTGAAGAATGTGGCAGAACCTTTAACTGCTCCTCAACTGTAAAGGCAC
ATAAGAGAATTCATACTGGAGAGAAACCATACAAATGTGAAGAATGTGACAAAGCTTTTAAGTGGCATTC
AAGTCTTGCTAAACATAAGATAATTCACACTGGAGAGAAACCCTACAAATGTAAATAGTAATGAACTAGT
CCGTAACTTGAAAGTATTTCGATTTCTTGGCTTTATATATCTTGTGGAAAGGACGAACAGTCCACATTAT
TCCATTAAGG
