>Addgene plasmid #143363 | TFORF2326 | depositor partial sequence | sequence record 282228 | Barcode
ACAGTCCACATTATTCCATTAAGG
